LOCUS       Exported 7636 bp ds-DNA circular SYN 12-MAY-2021
DEFINITION  Expresses Dre in Mammalian Cells.
ACCESSION   .
VERSION     .
KEYWORDS    pAAV-EF1a-mCherry-IRES-Dre
SOURCE      synthetic DNA construct
  ORGANISM  synthetic DNA construct
REFERENCE   1 (bases 1 to 7636)
  AUTHORS   Fenno LE, Mattis J, Ramakrishnan C, Hyun M, Lee SY, He M, Tucciarone
            J, Selimbeyoglu A, Berndt A, Grosenick L, Zalocusky KA, Bernstein H,
            Swanson H, Perry C, Diester I, Boyce FM, Bass CE, Neve R, Huang ZJ,
            Deisseroth K
  TITLE     Targeting cells with single vectors using multiple-feature Boolean
            logic.
  JOURNAL   Nat Methods. 2014 Jul;11(7):763-72. doi: 10.1038/nmeth.2996. Epub
            2014 Jun 8.
  PUBMED    24908100
REFERENCE   2 (bases 1 to 7636)
  AUTHORS   .
  TITLE     Direct Submission
  JOURNAL   Exported May 12, 2021 from SnapGene Server 1.1.58
            http://www.snapgene.com
FEATURES             Location/Qualifiers
     source          1..7636
                     /organism="synthetic DNA construct"
                     /mol_type="other DNA"
     repeat_region   1..130
                     /label=AAV2 ITR (alternate)
                     /note="Functional equivalent of wild-type AAV2 ITR"
     promoter        231..1409
                     /label=EF-1-alpha promoter
                     /note="strong constitutive promoter for human elongation
                     factor EF-1-alpha"
     intron          462..1400
                     /label=EF-1-alpha intron A
                     /note="intron upstream of the start codon of human
                     EF-1-alpha"
     primer_bind     1357..1377
                     /label=EF1a-F
                     /note="Human elongation factor-1a promoter, forward primer"
     CDS             1422..2129
                     /codon_start=1
                     /product="monomeric derivative of DsRed fluorescent protein
                     (Shaner et al., 2004)"
                     /label=mCherry
                     /note="mammalian codon-optimized"
                     /translation="VSKGEEDNMAIIKEFMRFKVHMEGSVNGHEFEIEGEGEGRPYEGT
                     QTAKLKVTKGGPLPFAWDILSPQFMYGSKAYVKHPADIPDYLKLSFPEGFKWERVMNFE
                     DGGVVTVTQDSSLQDGEFIYKVKLRGTNFPSDGPVMQKKTMGWEASSERMYPEDGALKG
                     EIKQRLKLKDGGHYDAEVKTTYKAKKPVQLPGAYNVNIKLDITSHNEDYTIVEQYERAE
                     GRHSTGGMDELYK"
     primer_bind     complement(1564..1582)
                     /label=mCherry-R
                     /note="mCherry, reverse primer"
     primer_bind     1832..1851
                     /label=mCherry-F
                     /note="mCherry, forward primer"
     misc_feature    2146..2698
                     /label=IRES
                     /note="internal ribosome entry site (IRES) of the
                     encephalomyocarditis virus (EMCV)"
     primer_bind     complement(2290..2307)
                     /label=IRES reverse
                     /note="IRES internal ribosome entry site, reverse primer.
                     Also called pCDH-rev"
     primer_bind     2517..2536
                     /label=IRES-F
                     /note="IRES internal ribosome entry site, forward primer"
     misc_feature    3763..4351
                     /label=WPRE
                     /note="woodchuck hepatitis virus posttranscriptional
                     regulatory element"
     primer_bind     complement(3816..3836)
                     /label=WPRE-R
                     /note="WPRE, reverse primer"
     CDS             complement(4234..4245)
                     /codon_start=1
                     /product="Factor Xa recognition and cleavage site"
                     /label=Factor Xa site
                     /translation="IEGR"
     polyA_signal    4383..4859
                     /label=hGH poly(A) signal
                     /note="human growth hormone polyadenylation signal"
     primer_bind     complement(4582..4601)
                     /label=hGH-PA-R
                     /note="Human growth hormone terminator, reverse primer"
     repeat_region   4899..5039
                     /label=AAV2 ITR
                     /note="inverted terminal repeat of adeno-associated virus
                     serotype 2"
     repeat_region   4899..5028
                     /label=AAV2 ITR
     rep_origin      5114..5569
                     /direction=RIGHT
                     /label=f1 ori
                     /note="f1 bacteriophage origin of replication; arrow
                     indicates direction of (+) strand synthesis"
     primer_bind     complement(5201..5220)
                     /label=F1ori-R
                     /note="F1 origin, reverse primer"
     primer_bind     5411..5432
                     /label=F1ori-F
                     /note="F1 origin, forward primer"
     primer_bind     complement(5586..5605)
                     /label=pRS-marker
                     /note="pRS vectors, use to sequence yeast selectable
                     marker"
     primer_bind     5705..5727
                     /label=pGEX 3'
                     /note="pGEX vectors, reverse primer"
     primer_bind     complement(5765..5783)
                     /label=pBRforEco
                     /note="pBR322 vectors, upsteam of EcoRI site, forward
                     primer"
     promoter        5851..5955
                     /gene="bla"
                     /label=AmpR promoter
     CDS             5956..6816
                     /codon_start=1
                     /gene="bla"
                     /product="beta-lactamase"
                     /label=AmpR
                     /note="confers resistance to ampicillin, carbenicillin, and
                     related antibiotics"
                     /translation="MSIQHFRVALIPFFAAFCLPVFAHPETLVKVKDAEDQLGARVGYI
                     ELDLNSGKILESFRPEERFPMMSTFKVLLCGAVLSRIDAGQEQLGRRIHYSQNDLVEYS
                     PVTEKHLTDGMTVRELCSAAITMSDNTAANLLLTTIGGPKELTAFLHNMGDHVTRLDRW
                     EPELNEAIPNDERDTTMPVAMATTLRKLLTGELLTLASRQQLIDWMEADKVAGPLLRSA
                     LPAGWFIADKSGAGERGSRGIIAALGPDGKPSRIVVIYTTGNQATMDERNRQIAEIGAS
                     LIKHW"
     primer_bind     complement(6174..6193)
                     /label=Amp-R
                     /note="Ampicillin resistance gene, reverse primer"
     rep_origin      6987..7575
                     /direction=RIGHT
                     /label=ori
                     /note="high-copy-number ColE1/pMB1/pBR322/pUC origin of
                     replication"
     primer_bind     7476..7495
                     /label=pBR322ori-F
                     /note="pBR322 origin, forward primer"
ORIGIN
        1 cctgcaggca gctgcgcgct cgctcgctca ctgaggccgc ccgggcgtcg ggcgaccttt
       61 ggtcgcccgg cctcagtgag cgagcgagcg cgcagagagg gagtggccaa ctccatcact
      121 aggggttcct gcggccgcac gcgtaagctt tgcaaagatg gataaagttt taaacagaga
      181 ggaatctttg cagctaatgg accttctagg tcttgaaagg agtgggaatt ggctccggtg
      241 cccgtcagtg ggcagagcgc acatcgccca cagtccccga gaagttgggg ggaggggtcg
      301 gcaattgaac cggtgcctag agaaggtggc gcggggtaaa ctgggaaagt gatgtcgtgt
      361 actggctccg cctttttccc gagggtgggg gagaaccgta tataagtgca gtagtcgccg
      421 tgaacgttct ttttcgcaac gggtttgccg ccagaacaca ggtaagtgcc gtgtgtggtt
      481 cccgcgggcc tggcctcttt acgggttatg gcccttgcgt gccttgaatt acttccacct
      541 ggctgcagta cgtgattctt gatcccgagc ttcgggttgg aagtgggtgg gagagttcga
      601 ggccttgcgc ttaaggagcc ccttcgcctc gtgcttgagt tgaggcctgg cctgggcgct
      661 ggggccgccg cgtgcgaatc tggtggcacc ttcgcgcctg tctcgctgct ttcgataagt
      721 ctctagccat ttaaaatttt tgatgacctg ctgcgacgct ttttttctgg caagatagtc
      781 ttgtaaatgc gggccaagat ctgcacactg gtatttcggt ttttggggcc gcgggcggcg
      841 acggggcccg tgcgtcccag cgcacatgtt cggcgaggcg gggcctgcga gcgcggccac
      901 cgagaatcgg acgggggtag tctcaagctg gccggcctgc tctggtgcct ggcctcgcgc
      961 cgccgtgtat cgccccgccc tgggcggcaa ggctggcccg gtcggcacca gttgcgtgag
     1021 cggaaagatg gccgcttccc ggccctgctg cagggagctc aaaatggagg acgcggcgct
     1081 cgggagagcg ggcgggtgag tcacccacac aaaggaaaag ggcctttccg tcctcagccg
     1141 tcgcttcatg tgactccacg gagtaccggg cgccgtccag gcacctcgat tagttctcga
     1201 gcttttggag tacgtcgtct ttaggttggg gggaggggtt ttatgcgatg gagtttcccc
     1261 acactgagtg ggtggagact gaagttaggc cagcttggca cttgatgtaa ttctccttgg
     1321 aatttgccct ttttgagttt ggatcttggt tcattctcaa gcctcagaca gtggttcaaa
     1381 gtttttttct tccatttcag gtgtcgtgag gtaccggatc cgtgagcaag ggcgaggagg
     1441 ataacatggc catcatcaag gagttcatgc gcttcaaggt gcacatggag ggctccgtga
     1501 acggccacga gttcgagatc gagggcgagg gcgagggccg cccctacgag ggcacccaga
     1561 ccgccaagct gaaggtgacc aagggtggcc ccctgccctt cgcctgggac atcctgtccc
     1621 ctcagttcat gtacggctcc aaggcctacg tgaagcaccc cgccgacatc cccgactact
     1681 tgaagctgtc cttccccgag ggcttcaagt gggagcgcgt gatgaacttc gaggacggcg
     1741 gcgtggtgac cgtgacccag gactcctccc tgcaggacgg cgagttcatc tacaaggtga
     1801 agctgcgcgg caccaacttc ccctccgacg gccccgtaat gcagaagaag accatgggct
     1861 gggaggcctc ctccgagcgg atgtaccccg aggacggcgc cctgaagggc gagatcaagc
     1921 agaggctgaa gctgaaggac ggcggccact acgacgctga ggtcaagacc acctacaagg
     1981 ccaagaagcc cgtgcagctg cccggcgcct acaacgtcaa catcaagttg gacatcacct
     2041 cccacaacga ggactacacc atcgtggaac agtacgaacg cgccgagggc cgccactcca
     2101 ccggcggcat ggacgagctg tacaagtaag gcgcgccccc ccctaacgtt actggccgaa
     2161 gccgcttgga ataaggccgg tgtgcgtttg tctatatgtt attttccacc atattgccgt
     2221 cttttggcaa tgtgagggcc cggaaacctg gccctgtctt cttgacgagc attcctaggg
     2281 gtctttcccc tctcgccaaa ggaatgcaag gtctgttgaa tgtcgtgaag gaagcagttc
     2341 ctctggaagc ttcttgaaga caaacaacgt ctgtagcgac cctttgcagg cagcggaacc
     2401 ccccacctgg cgacaggtgc ctctgcggcc aaaagccacg tgtataagat acacctgcaa
     2461 aggcggcaca accccagtgc cacgttgtga gttggatagt tgtggaaaga gtcaaatggc
     2521 tctcctcaag cgtattcaac aaggggctga aggatgccca gaaggtaccc cattgtatgg
     2581 gatctgatct ggggcctcgg tgcacatgct ttacatgtgt ttagtcgagg ttaaaaaaac
     2641 gtctaggccc cccgaaccac ggggacgtgg ttttcctttg aaaaacacga tgataatatg
     2701 gccacaacca tgtcagagct tataatttca ggtagtagtg gaggatttct cagaaacatt
     2761 ggcaaggagt accaagaagc tgccgaaaat ttcatgaggt ttatgaacga ccagggcgca
     2821 tacgctccaa atactttgag agacctccga ctcgtgttcc acagctgggc tcgatggtgc
     2881 cacgccaggc agcttgcatg gtttccaata tctccagaaa tggctcgcga gtactttttg
     2941 caactccacg acgctgatct ggcatctacc accatcgaca agcactatgc aatgctgaat
     3001 atgctgctgt cccactgtgg actgcctcca ctgtcagatg acaagtccgt gagcctggcg
     3061 atgcggagaa ttagaagaga ggcggccact gaaaaggggg aacggacagg acaggcgata
     3121 cctctccgct gggacgacct gaaactgctg gacgtactcc tgagtcggag cgagcgcttg
     3181 gtcgatcttc ggaaccgcgc cttcctcttc gtggcctata ataccctgat gcggatgagt
     3241 gagatcagca gaatccgagt tggggatctg gatcagaccg gggacactgt gactttgcat
     3301 atctcccata ctaagactat caccaccgct gccggcttgg acaaggttct ctctaggcgc
     3361 acgaccgctg tcctgaatga ctggcttgat gtatctggcc tgcgagaaca tcccgacgcc
     3421 gtgctgttcc cccctattca ccggtctaac aaggcaagaa tcacgacaac gccgctgact
     3481 gcacccgcca tggagaagat cttttccgat gcttgggtgc tccttaacaa aagggatgca
     3541 acacctaaca aaggtagata caggacatgg accgggcata gcgcgcgggt gggggccgcg
     3601 attgatatgg ccgagaaaca ggtcagcatg gtggagatca tgcaggaggg tacatggaaa
     3661 aaaccggaga cactgatgag atatcttagg agggggggcg tcagcgttgg agcaaatagc
     3721 cgcctgatgg acagttgaga attcgatatc aagcttatcg ataatcaacc tctggattac
     3781 aaaatttgtg aaagattgac tggtattctt aactatgttg ctccttttac gctatgtgga
     3841 tacgctgctt taatgccttt gtatcatgct attgcttccc gtatggcttt cattttctcc
     3901 tccttgtata aatcctggtt gctgtctctt tatgaggagt tgtggcccgt tgtcaggcaa
     3961 cgtggcgtgg tgtgcactgt gtttgctgac gcaaccccca ctggttgggg cattgccacc
     4021 acctgtcagc tcctttccgg gactttcgct ttccccctcc ctattgccac ggcggaactc
     4081 atcgccgcct gccttgcccg ctgctggaca ggggctcggc tgttgggcac tgacaattcc
     4141 gtggtgttgt cggggaaatc atcgtccttt ccttggctgc tcgcctatgt tgccacctgg
     4201 attctgcgcg ggacgtcctt ctgctacgtc ccttcggccc tcaatccagc ggaccttcct
     4261 tcccgcggcc tgctgccggc tctgcggcct cttccgcgtc ttcgccttcg ccctcagacg
     4321 agtcggatct ccctttgggc cgcctccccg catcgatacc gagcgctgct cgagagatct
     4381 acgggtggca tccctgtgac ccctccccag tgcctctcct ggccctggaa gttgccactc
     4441 cagtgcccac cagccttgtc ctaataaaat taagttgcat cattttgtct gactaggtgt
     4501 ccttctataa tattatgggg tggagggggg tggtatggag caaggggcaa gttgggaaga
     4561 caacctgtag ggcctgcggg gtctattggg aaccaagctg gagtgcagtg gcacaatctt
     4621 ggctcactgc aatctccgcc tcctgggttc aagcgattct cctgcctcag cctcccgagt
     4681 tgttgggatt ccaggcatgc atgaccaggc tcagctaatt tttgtttttt tggtagagac
     4741 ggggtttcac catattggcc aggctggtct ccaactccta atctcaggtg atctacccac
     4801 cttggcctcc caaattgctg ggattacagg cgtgaaccac tgctcccttc cctgtccttc
     4861 tgattttgta ggtaaccacg tgcggaccga gcggccgcag gaacccctag tgatggagtt
     4921 ggccactccc tctctgcgcg ctcgctcgct cactgaggcc gggcgaccaa aggtcgcccg
     4981 acgcccgggc tttgcccggg cggcctcagt gagcgagcga gcgcgcagct gcctgcaggg
     5041 gcgcctgatg cggtattttc tccttacgca tctgtgcggt atttcacacc gcatannnnn
     5101 nnnnnnnnnn nnnnnnnnnn nnnnnnnnnn nnnnnnnnnn nnnnnnnnnn nnnnnnnnnn
     5161 nnnnnnnnnn nnnnnnnnnn nnnnnnnnnn tnnnnnnnnn nnnnnnnnnn nnnnnnnnnn
     5221 nnnnnnnnnn nnnnnnncnn nnnnnnnnnn nnnnnnnnnn nnnnnnnnnn nnnnnnnnnn
     5281 nnnnnnnnnn nnnnnnnnnn nnnnnnnnnn nnnnnnnnnn nnnnnnnnnn nnnnnnnnnn
     5341 nnnnnnnnnn nnnnnnnnnn nnnnnnnnnn nnnnnnnnnc ctttgacgtt ggagtccacg
     5401 ttctttaata gtggactctt gttccaaact ggaacaacac tcaactctat ctcgggctat
     5461 tcttttgatt tataagggat tttgccgatt tcggtctatt ggttaaaaaa tgagctgatt
     5521 taacaaaaat ttaacgcgaa ttttaacaaa atattaacgt ttacaatttt atggtgcact
     5581 ctcagtacaa tctgctctga tgccgcatag ttaagccagc cccgacaccc gccaacaccc
     5641 gctgacgcgc cctgacgggc ttgtctgctc ccggcatccg cttacagaca agctgtgacc
     5701 gtctccggga gctgcatgtg tcagaggttt tcaccgtcat caccgaaacg cgcgagacga
     5761 aagggcctcg tgatacgcct atttttatag gttaatgtca tgataataat ggtttcttag
     5821 acgtcaggtg gcacttttcg gggaaatgtg cgcggaaccc ctatttgttt atttttctaa
     5881 atacattcaa atatgtatcc gctcatgaga caataaccct gataaatgct tcaataatat
     5941 tgaaaaagga agagtatgag tattcaacat ttccgtgtcg cccttattcc cttttttgcg
     6001 gcattttgcc ttcctgtttt tgctcaccca gaaacgctgg tgaaagtaaa agatgctgaa
     6061 gatcagttgg gtgcacgagt gggttacatc gaactggatc tcaacagcgg taagatcctt
     6121 gagagttttc gccccgaaga acgttttcca atgatgagca cttttaaagt tctgctatgt
     6181 ggcgcggtat tatcccgtat tgacgccggg caagagcaac tcggtcgccg catacactat
     6241 tctcagaatg acttggttga gtactcacca gtcacagaaa agcatcttac ggatggcatg
     6301 acagtaagag aattatgcag tgctgccata accatgagtg ataacactgc ggccaactta
     6361 cttctgacaa cgatcggagg accgaaggag ctaaccgctt ttttgcacaa catgggggat
     6421 catgtaactc gccttgatcg ttgggaaccg gagctgaatg aagccatacc aaacgacgag
     6481 cgtgacacca cgatgcctgt agcaatggca acaacgttgc gcaaactatt aactggcgaa
     6541 ctacttactc tagcttcccg gcaacaatta atagactgga tggaggcgga taaagttgca
     6601 ggaccacttc tgcgctcggc ccttccggct ggctggttta ttgctgataa atctggagcc
     6661 ggtgagcgtg ggtctcgcgg tatcattgca gcactggggc cagatggtaa gccctcccgt
     6721 atcgtagtta tctacacgac ggggaatcag gcaactatgg atgaacgaaa tagacagatc
     6781 gctgagatag gtgcctcact gattaagcat tggtaactgt cagaccaagt ttactcatat
     6841 atactttaga ttgatttaaa acttcatttt taatttaaaa ggatctaggt gaagatcctt
     6901 tttgataatc tcatgaccaa aatcccttaa cgtgagtttt cgttccactg agcgtcagac
     6961 cccgtagaaa agatcaaagg atcttcttga gatccttttt ttctgcgcgt aatctgctgc
     7021 ttgcaaacaa aaaaaccacc gctaccagcg gtggtttgtt tgccggatca agagctacca
     7081 actctttttc cgaaggtaac tggcttcagc agagcgcaga taccaaatac tgttcttcta
     7141 gtgtagccgt agttaggcca ccacttcaag aactctgtag caccgcctac atacctcgct
     7201 ctgctaatcc tgttaccagt ggctgctgcc agtggcgata agtcgtgtct taccgggttg
     7261 gactcaagac gatagttacc ggataaggcg cagcggtcgg gctgaacggg gggttcgtgc
     7321 acacagccca gcttggagcg aacgacctac accgaactga gatacctaca gcgtgagcta
     7381 tgagaaagcg ccacgcttcc cgaagggaga aaggcggaca ggtatccggt aagcggcagg
     7441 gtcggaacag gagagcgcac gagggagctt ccagggggaa acgcctggta tctttatagt
     7501 cctgtcgggt ttcgccacct ctgacttgag cgtcgatttt tgtgatgctc gtcagggggg
     7561 cggagcctat ggaaaaacgc cagcaacgcg gcctttttac ggttcctggc cttttgctgg
     7621 ccttttgctc acatgt
//
