>Addgene plasmid #55633 | pAAV-EF1a-mCherry-IRES-Dre | depositor full sequence | sequence record 86304 | pAAV-EF1a-mCherry-IRES-Dre sequence 7646 bps
CCTGCAGGCAGCTGCGCGCTCGCTCGCTCACTGAGGCCGCCCGGGCAAAGCCCGGGCGTCGGGCGACCTT
TGGTCGCCCGGCCTCAGTGAGCGAGCGAGCGCGCAGAGAGGGAGTGGCCAACTCCATCACTAGGGGTTCC
TGCGGCCGCACGCGTAAGCTTTGCAAAGATGGATAAAGTTTTAAACAGAGAGGAATCTTTGCAGCTAATG
GACCTTCTAGGTCTTGAAAGGAGTGGGAATTGGCTCCGGTGCCCGTCAGTGGGCAGAGCGCACATCGCCC
ACAGTCCCCGAGAAGTTGGGGGGAGGGGTCGGCAATTGAACCGGTGCCTAGAGAAGGTGGCGCGGGGTAA
ACTGGGAAAGTGATGTCGTGTACTGGCTCCGCCTTTTTCCCGAGGGTGGGGGAGAACCGTATATAAGTGC
AGTAGTCGCCGTGAACGTTCTTTTTCGCAACGGGTTTGCCGCCAGAACACAGGTAAGTGCCGTGTGTGGT
TCCCGCGGGCCTGGCCTCTTTACGGGTTATGGCCCTTGCGTGCCTTGAATTACTTCCACTGGCTGCAGTA
CGTGATTCTTGATCCCGAGCTTCGGGTTGGAAGTGGGTGGGAGAGTTCGAGGCCTTGCGCTTAAGGAGCC
CCTTCGCCTCGTGCTTGAGTTGAGGCCTGGCCTGGGCGCTGGGGCCGCCGCGTGCGAATCTGGTGGCACC
TTCGCGCCTGTCTCGCTGCTTTCGATAAGTCTCTAGCCATTTAAAATTTTTGATGACCTGCTGCGACGCT
TTTTTTCTGGCAAGATAGTCTTGTAAATGCGGGCCAAGATCTGCACACTGGTATTTCGGTTTTTGGGGCC
GCGGGCGGCGACGGGGCCCGTGCGTCCCAGCGCACATGTTCGGCGAGGCGGGGCCTGCGAGCGCGGCCAC
CGAGAATCGGACGGGGGTAGTCTCAAGCTGGCCGGCCTGCTCTGGTGCCTGGCCTCGCGCCGCCGTGTAT
CGCCCCGCCCTGGGCGGCAAGGCTGGCCCGGTCGGCACCAGTTGCGTGAGCGGAAAGATGGCCGCTTCCC
GGCCCTGCTGCAGGGAGCTCAAAATGGAGGACGCGGCGCTCGGGAGAGCGGGCGGGTGAGTCACCCACAC
AAAGGAAAAGGGCCTTTCCGTCCTCAGCCGTCGCTTCATGTGACTCCACGGAGTACCGGGCGCCGTCCAG
GCACCTCGATTAGTTCTCGAGCTTTTGGAGTACGTCGTCTTTAGGTTGGGGGGAGGGGTTTTATGCGATG
GAGTTTCCCCACACTGAGTGGGTGGAGACTGAAGTTAGGCCAGCTTGGCACTTGATGTAATTCTCCTTGG
AATTTGCCCTTTTTGAGTTTGGATCTTGGTTCATTCTCAAGCCTCAGACAGTGGTTCAAAGTTTTTTTCT
TCCATTTCAGGTGTCGTGAGGTACCGGATCCGTGAGCAAGGGCGAGGAGGATAACATGGCCATCATCAAG
GAGTTCATGCGCTTCAAGGTGCACATGGAGGGCTCCGTGAACGGCCACGAGTTCGAGATCGAGGGCGAGG
GCGAGGGCCGCCCCTACGAGGGCACCCAGACCGCCAAGCTGAAGGTGACCAAGGGTGGCCCCCTGCCCTT
CGCCTGGGACATCCTGTCCCCTCAGTTCATGTACGGCTCCAAGGCCTACGTGAAGCACCCCGCCGACATC
CCCGACTACTTGAAGCTGTCCTTCCCCGAGGGCTTCAAGTGGGAGCGCGTGATGAACTTCGAGGACGGCG
GCGTGGTGACCGTGACCCAGGACTCCTCCCTGCAGGACGGCGAGTTCATCTACAAGGTGAAGCTGCGCGG
CACCAACTTCCCCTCCGACGGCCCCGTAATGCAGAAGAAGACCATGGGCTGGGAGGCCTCCTCCGAGCGG
ATGTACCCCGAGGACGGCGCCCTGAAGGGCGAGATCAAGCAGAGGCTGAAGCTGAAGGACGGCGGCCACT
ACGACGCTGAGGTCAAGACCACCTACAAGGCCAAGAAGCCCGTGCAGCTGCCCGGCGCCTACAACGTCAA
CATCAAGTTGGACATCACCTCCCACAACGAGGACTACACCATCGTGGAACAGTACGAACGCGCCGAGGGC
CGCCACTCCACCGGCGGCATGGACGAGCTGTACAAGTAAGGCGCGCCCCCCCCTAACGTTACTGGCCGAA
GCCGCTTGGAATAAGGCCGGTGTGCGTTTGTCTATATGTTATTTTCCACCATATTGCCGTCTTTTGGCAA
TGTGAGGGCCCGGAAACCTGGCCCTGTCTTCTTGACGAGCATTCCTAGGGGTCTTTCCCCTCTCGCCAAA
GGAATGCAAGGTCTGTTGAATGTCGTGAAGGAAGCAGTTCCTCTGGAAGCTTCTTGAAGACAAACAACGT
CTGTAGCGACCCTTTGCAGGCAGCGGAACCCCCCACCTGGCGACAGGTGCCTCTGCGGCCAAAAGCCACG
TGTATAAGATACACCTGCAAAGGCGGCACAACCCCAGTGCCACGTTGTGAGTTGGATAGTTGTGGAAAGA
GTCAAATGGCTCTCCTCAAGCGTATTCAACAAGGGGCTGAAGGATGCCCAGAAGGTACCCCATTGTATGG
GATCTGATCTGGGGCCTCGGTGCACATGCTTTACATGTGTTTAGTCGAGGTTAAAAAAACGTCTAGGCCC
CCCGAACCACGGGGACGTGGTTTTCCTTTGAAAAACACGATGATAATATGGCCACAACCATGTCAGAGCT
TATAATTTCAGGTAGTAGTGGAGGATTTCTCAGAAACATTGGCAAGGAGTACCAAGAAGCTGCCGAAAAT
TTCATGAGGTTTATGAACGACCAGGGCGCATACGCTCCAAATACTTTGAGAGACCTCCGACTCGTGTTCC
ACAGCTGGGCTCGATGGTGCCACGCCAGGCAGCTTGCATGGTTTCCAATATCTCCAGAAATGGCTCGCGA
GTACTTTTTGCAACTCCACGACGCTGATCTGGCATCTACCACCATCGACAAGCACTATGCAATGCTGAAT
ATGCTGCTGTCCCACTGTGGACTGCCTCCACTGTCAGATGACAAGTCCGTGAGCCTGGCGATGCGGAGAA
TTAGAAGAGAGGCGGCCACTGAAAAGGGGGAACGGACAGGACAGGCGATACCTCTCCGCTGGGACGACCT
GAAACTGCTGGACGTACTCCTGAGTCGGAGCGAGCGCTTGGTCGATCTTCGGAACCGCGCCTTCCTCTTC
GTGGCCTATAATACCCTGATGCGGATGAGTGAGATCAGCAGAATCCGAGTTGGGGATCTGGATCAGACCG
GGGACACTGTGACTTTGCATATCTCCCATACTAAGACTATCACCACCGCTGCCGGCTTGGACAAGGTTCT
CTCTAGGCGCACGACCGCTGTCCTGAATGACTGGCTTGATGTATCTGGCCTGCGAGAACATCCCGACGCC
GTGCTGTTCCCCCCTATTCACCGGTCTAACAAGGCAAGAATCACGACAACGCCGCTGACTGCACCCGCCA
TGGAGAAGATCTTTTCCGATGCTTGGGTGCTCCTTAACAAAAGGGATGCAACACCTAACAAAGGTAGATA
CAGGACATGGACCGGGCATAGCGCGCGGGTGGGGGCCGCGATTGATATGGCCGAGAAACAGGTCAGCATG
GTGGAGATCATGCAGGAGGGTACATGGAAAAAACCGGAGACACTGATGAGATATCTTAGGAGGGGGGGCG
TCAGCGTTGGAGCAAATAGCCGCCTGATGGACAGTTGAGAATTCGATATCAAGCTTATCGATAATCAACC
TCTGGATTACAAAATTTGTGAAAGATTGACTGGTATTCTTAACTATGTTGCTCCTTTTACGCTATGTGGA
TACGCTGCTTTAATGCCTTTGTATCATGCTATTGCTTCCCGTATGGCTTTCATTTTCTCCTCCTTGTATA
AATCCTGGTTGCTGTCTCTTTATGAGGAGTTGTGGCCCGTTGTCAGGCAACGTGGCGTGGTGTGCACTGT
GTTTGCTGACGCAACCCCCACTGGTTGGGGCATTGCCACCACCTGTCAGCTCCTTTCCGGGACTTTCGCT
TTCCCCCTCCCTATTGCCACGGCGGAACTCATCGCCGCCTGCCTTGCCCGCTGCTGGACAGGGGCTCGGC
TGTTGGGCACTGACAATTCCGTGGTGTTGTCGGGGAAATCATCGTCCTTTCCTTGGCTGCTCGCCTGTGT
TGCCACCTGGATTCTGCGCGGGACGTCCTTCTGCTACGTCCCTTCGGCCCTCAATCCAGCGGACCTTCCT
TCCCGCGGCCTGCTGCCGGCTCTGCGGCCTCTTCCGCGTCTTCGCCTTCGCCCTCAGACGAGTCGGATCT
CCCTTTGGGCCGCCTCCCCGCATCGATACCGAGCGCTGCTCGAGAGATCTACGGGTGGCATCCCTGTGAC
CCCTCCCCAGTGCCTCTCCTGGCCCTGGAAGTTGCCACTCCAGTGCCCACCAGCCTTGTCCTAATAAAAT
TAAGTTGCATCATTTTGTCTGACTAGGTGTCCTTCTATAATATTATGGGGTGGAGGGGGGTGGTATGGAG
CAAGGGGCAAGTTGGGAAGACAACCTGTAGGGCCTGCGGGGTCTATTGGGAACCAAGCTGGAGTGCAGTG
GCACAATCTTGGCTCACTGCAATCTCCGCCTCCTGGGTTCAAGCGATTCTCCTGCCTCAGCCTCCCGAGT
TGTTGGGATTCCAGGCATGCATGACCAGGCTCAGCTAATTTTTGTTTTTTTGGTAGAGACGGGGTTTCAC
CATATTGGCCAGGCTGGTCTCCAACTCCTAATCTCAGGTGATCTACCCACCTTGGCCTCCCAAATTGCTG
GGATTACAGGCGTGAACCACTGCTCCCTTCCCTGTCCTTCTGATTTTGTAGGTAACCACGTGCGGACCGA
GCGGCCGCAGGAACCCCTAGTGATGGAGTTGGCCACTCCCTCTCTGCGCGCTCGCTCGCTCACTGAGGCC
GGGCGACCAAAGGTCGCCCGACGCCCGGGCTTTGCCCGGGCGGCCTCAGTGAGCGAGCGAGCGCGCAGCT
GCCTGCAGGGGCGCCTGATGCGGTATTTTCTCCTTACGCATCTGTGCGGTATTTCACACCGCATA
[142 nt withheld, positions 5106-5247]
C
[141 nt withheld, positions 5249-5389]
CCTTTGACGTTGGAGTCCACGTTCTTTAATAGTGGACTCTTGTTCCAAACTGGAACAACACTCAACCCTA
TCTCGGGCTATTCTTTTGATTTATAAGGGATTTTGCCGATTTCGGCCTATTGGTTAAAAAATGAGCTGAT
TTAACAAAAATTTAACGCGAATTTTAACAAAATATTAACGTTTACAATTTTATGGTGCACTCTCAGTACA
ATCTGCTCTGATGCCGCATAGTTAAGCCAGCCCCGACACCCGCCAACACCCGCTGACGCGCCCTGACGGG
CTTGTCTGCTCCCGGCATCCGCTTACAGACAAGCTGTGACCGTCTCCGGGAGCTGCATGTGTCAGAGGTT
TTCACCGTCATCACCGAAACGCGCGAGACGAAAGGGCCTCGTGATACGCCTATTTTTATAGGTTAATGTC
ATGATAATAATGGTTTCTTAGACGTCAGGTGGCACTTTTCGGGGAAATGTGCGCGGAACCCCTATTTGTT
TATTTTTCTAAATACATTCAAATATGTATCCGCTCATGAGACAATAACCCTGATAAATGCTTCAATAATA
TTGAAAAAGGAAGAGTATGAGTATTCAACATTTCCGTGTCGCCCTTATTCCCTTTTTTGCGGCATTTTGC
CTTCCTGTTTTTGCTCACCCAGAAACGCTGGTGAAAGTAAAAGATGCTGAAGATCAGTTGGGTGCACGAG
TGGGTTACATCGAACTGGATCTCAACAGCGGTAAGATCCTTGAGAGTTTTCGCCCCGAAGAACGTTTTCC
AATGATGAGCACTTTTAAAGTTCTGCTATGTGGCGCGGTATTATCCCGTATTGACGCCGGGCAAGAGCAA
CTCGGTCGCCGCATACACTATTCTCAGAATGACTTGGTTGAGTACTCACCAGTCACAGAAAAGCATCTTA
CGGATGGCATGACAGTAAGAGAATTATGCAGTGCTGCCATAACCATGAGTGATAACACTGCGGCCAACTT
ACTTCTGACAACGATCGGAGGACCGAAGGAGCTAACCGCTTTTTTGCACAACATGGGGGATCATGTAACT
CGCCTTGATCGTTGGGAACCGGAGCTGAATGAAGCCATACCAAACGACGAGCGTGACACCACGATGCCTG
TAGCAATGGCAACAACGTTGCGCAAACTATTAACTGGCGAACTACTTACTCTAGCTTCCCGGCAACAATT
AATAGACTGGATGGAGGCGGATAAAGTTGCAGGACCACTTCTGCGCTCGGCCCTTCCGGCTGGCTGGTTT
ATTGCTGATAAATCTGGAGCCGGTGAGCGTGGGTCTCGCGGTATCATTGCAGCACTGGGGCCAGATGGTA
AGCCCTCCCGTATCGTAGTTATCTACACGACGGGGAGTCAGGCAACTATGGATGAACGAAATAGACAGAT
CGCTGAGATAGGTGCCTCACTGATTAAGCATTGGTAACTGTCAGACCAAGTTTACTCATATATACTTTAG
ATTGATTTAAAACTTCATTTTTAATTTAAAAGGATCTAGGTGAAGATCCTTTTTGATAATCTCATGACCA
AAATCCCTTAACGTGAGTTTTCGTTCCACTGAGCGTCAGACCCCGTAGAAAAGATCAAAGGATCTTCTTG
AGATCCTTTTTTTCTGCGCGTAATCTGCTGCTTGCAAACAAAAAAACCACCGCTACCAGCGGTGGTTTGT
TTGCCGGATCAAGAGCTACCAACTCTTTTTCCGAAGGTAACTGGCTTCAGCAGAGCGCAGATACCAAATA
CTGTCCTTCTAGTGTAGCCGTAGTTAGGCCACCACTTCAAGAACTCTGTAGCACCGCCTACATACCTCGC
TCTGCTAATCCTGTTACCAGTGGCTGCTGCCAGTGGCGATAAGTCGTGTCTTACCGGGTTGGACTCAAGA
CGATAGTTACCGGATAAGGCGCAGCGGTCGGGCTGAACGGGGGGTTCGTGCACACAGCCCAGCTTGGAGC
GAACGACCTACACCGAACTGAGATACCTACAGCGTGAGCTATGAGAAAGCGCCACGCTTCCCGAAGGGAG
AAAGGCGGACAGGTATCCGGTAAGCGGCAGGGTCGGAACAGGAGAGCGCACGAGGGAGCTTCCAGGGGGA
AACGCCTGGTATCTTTATAGTCCTGTCGGGTTTCGCCACCTCTGACTTGAGCGTCGATTTTTGTGATGCT
CGTCAGGGGGGCGGAGCCTATGGAAAAACGCCAGCAACGCGGCCTTTTTACGGTTCCTGGCCTTTTGCTG
GCCTTTTGCTCACATGT
Features (pLannotate 1.2.2; 18 found; start..end, strand, type, name):
      1..141     -  repeat_region  AAV2 ITR: inverted terminal repeat of adeno-associated virus serotype 2 inverted
    169..235     +  CDS            small t antigen (fragment): SV40 (simian virus 40) small t antigen
    261..472     +  promoter       EF-1α core promoter: core promoter for human elongation factor EF-1α
    473..581     +  intron         EF-1α intron A (fragment): intron upstream of the start codon of human EF-1α
   1207..1410    +  intron         EF-1α intron A: truncated intron upstream of the start codon of human EF-1α
   1432..2138    +  CDS            mCherry (fragment): monomeric derivative of DsRed fluorescent protein (Shaner et al., 2004) mammalian codon-optimized
   2244..2706    +  misc_feature   IRES: internal ribosome entry site (IRES) of the encephalomyocarditis virus (EMCV)
   3749..3773    +  misc_feature   MCS (fragment): pBluescript multiple cloning site
   3773..4361    +  misc_feature   WPRE: woodchuck hepatitis virus posttranscriptional regulatory element
   4393..4869    +  polyA_signal   hGH poly(A) signal: human growth hormone polyadenylation signal
   4909..5049    +  repeat_region  AAV2 ITR: inverted terminal repeat of adeno-associated virus serotype 2 inverted
   5054..5105    -  misc_feature   bom (fragment): basis of mobility region from pBR322
   5124..5504    +  rep_origin     M13 ori (sequence partly withheld): M13 bacteriophage origin of replication; arrow indicates direction of (+) strand synthesis
   5580..5629    -  misc_feature   bom (fragment): basis of mobility region from pBR322
   5731..5766    -  CDS            rop (fragment): Rop protein, which maintains plasmids at low copy number; rop
   5861..5965    +  promoter       AmpR promoter: bla
   5966..6826    +  CDS            AmpR: β-lactamase; bla; confers resistance to ampicillin, carbenicillin, and related antibiotics
   6997..7585    +  rep_origin     ori: high-copy-number ColE1/pMB1/pBR322/pUC origin of replication
