[The description below was written by a language model from this plasmid's Addgene catalogue record, the feature table of its GenBank file and pLannotate feature annotations shown in this document.]
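Description:
pAAV-EF1a-mCherry-IRES-Dre is an adeno-associated virus transfer plasmid of about 7.6 kb for expressing the Dre recombinase in mammalian cells, either by direct transfection or after packaging into recombinant AAV. It is maintained in bacteria through a high-copy ColE1/pUC-type origin and an ampicillin resistance gene (beta-lactamase with its own promoter). The backbone also carries an f1/M13 phage origin. The expression cassette is flanked by two AAV2 inverted terminal repeats, which are the cis elements needed for replication and encapsidation of the intervening DNA when rep, cap and helper functions are supplied in trans. The recombination-deficient Stbl3 strain is listed for propagation, which fits the tendency of ITRs to rearrange.

Between the ITRs, the strong constitutive human EF-1α promoter, including its first intron, drives a single bicistronic transcript. The first open reading frame is mammalian codon-optimized mCherry, a monomeric red fluorescent protein. It is followed by the encephalomyocarditis virus IRES, which allows cap-independent translation of the downstream synthetic Dre coding sequence (about 1 kb). Red fluorescence therefore marks cells that also produce the recombinase, without fusing the two proteins. Neither feature table annotates Dre, but both leave an unlabelled gap between the IRES and the WPRE that matches the catalogued insert. A WPRE and the human growth hormone polyadenylation signal follow, enhancing transcript stability and expression and terminating the message.

Dre is a site-specific recombinase that acts on rox sites and is orthogonal to Cre/loxP. The associated publication concerns targeting cells with single vectors using multiple-feature Boolean logic, so this plasmid is likely a Dre source for activating recombinase-dependent reporters or effectors in such intersectional schemes.
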