Addgene plasmid #55633: pAAV-EF1a-mCherry-IRES-Dre
Purpose: Expresses Dre in Mammalian Cells
Depositing lab: Karl Deisseroth. Depositing organization: Stanford University. Publication: Targeting cells with single vectors using multiple-feature Boolean logic. Fenno LE, Mattis J, Ramakrishnan C, Hyun M, Lee SY, He M, Tucciarone J, Selimbeyoglu A, Berndt A, Grosenick L, Zalocusky KA, Bernstein H, Swanson H, Perry C, Diester I, Boyce FM, Bass CE, Neve R, Huang ZJ, Deisseroth K. Nat Methods. 2014 Jul;11(7):763-72. doi: 10.1038/nmeth.2996. Epub 2014 Jun 8. PubMed 24908100.
Backbone
  Vector backbone: AAV
  Backbone size w/o insert (bp): 5315
  Total vector size (bp): 7645
  Vector type: Mammalian Expression, AAV
Growth in bacteria
  Bacterial resistance: Ampicillin, 100 μg/mL
  Growth temperature: 37°C
  Growth strain: Stbl3
  Copy number: High Copy
Gene/Insert 1
  Gene/Insert name: mCherry
  Insert size (bp): 708
  Promoter: Ef1a
  Cloning method: Restriction Enzyme; 5′ cloning site BamH1 (not destroyed); 3′ cloning site AscI (not destroyed)
  Sequencing primers: 5′ CACCCACACAAAGGAAAAGGGCC; 3′ CTTATACACGTGGCTTTTGG
Gene/Insert 2
  Gene/Insert name: Dre
  Species: Synthetic
  Insert size (bp): 1029
  Promoter: Ef1a/IRES
  Cloning method: Restriction Enzyme; 5′ cloning site AscI (not destroyed); 3′ cloning site EcoRI (not destroyed)
  Sequencing primers: 5′ aaccccccacctggcgacag; 3′ GCAATAGCATGATACAAAGG
Terms and licenses: Academic/Nonprofit Terms; Industry Terms: Not Available to Industry
How to cite: pAAV-EF1a-mCherry-IRES-Dre was a gift from Karl Deisseroth (Addgene plasmid # 55633 ; http://n2t.net/addgene:55633 ; RRID:Addgene_55633)
