>Addgene plasmid #55633 | pAAV-EF1a-mCherry-IRES-Dre | addgene partial sequence | sequence record 92166 | EF1a-F 5'-TCAAGCCTCAGACAGTGGTTC-3'
CGTGAGGTACCGGATCCGTGAGCAAGGGCGAGGAGGATAACATGGCCATCATCAAGGAGTTCATGCGCTT
CAAGGTGCACATGGAGGGCTCCGTGAACGGCCACGAGTTCGAGATCGAGGGCGAGGGCGAGGGCCGCCCC
TACGAGGGCACCCAGACCGCCAAGCTGAAGGTGACCAAGGGTGGCCCCCTGCCCTTCGCCTGGGACATCC
TGTCCCCTCAGTTCATGTACGGCTCCAAGGCCTACGTGAAGCACCCCGCCGACATCCCCGACTACTTGAA
GCTGTCCTTCCCCGAGGGCTTCAAGTGGGAGCGCGTGATGAACTTCGAGGACGGCGGCGTGGTGACCGTG
ACCCAGGACTCCTCCCTGCAGGACGGCGAGTTCATCTACAAGGTGAAGCTGCGCGGCACCAACTTCCCCT
CCGACGGCCCCGTAATGCAGAAGAAGACCATGGGCTGGGAGGCCTCCTCCGAGCGGATGTACCCCGAGGA
CGGCGCCCTGAAGGGCGAGATCAAGCAGAGGCTGAAGCTGAAGGACGGCGGCCACTACGACGCTGAGGTC
AAGACCACCTACAAGGCCAAGAAGCCCGTGCAGCTGCCCGGCGCCTACAACGTCAACATCAAGTTGGACA
TCACCTCCCA
