>Addgene plasmid #55633 | pAAV-EF1a-mCherry-IRES-Dre | addgene partial sequence | sequence record 92167 | IRES-F 5'-TGGCTCTCCTCAAGCGTATT-3'
CCCATTGTATGGGATCTGATCTGGGGCCTCGGTGCACATGCTTTACATGTGTTTAGTCGAGGTTAAAAAA
ACGTCTAGGCCCCCCGAACCACGGGGACGTGGTTTTCCTTTGAAAAACACGATGATAATATGGCCACAAC
CATGTCAGAGCTTATAATTTCAGGTAGTAGTGGAGGATTTCTCAGAAACATTGGCAAGGAGTACCAAGAA
GCTGCCGAAAATTTCATGAGGTTTATGAACGACCAGGGCGCATACGCTCCAAATACTTTGAGAGACCTCC
GACTCGTGTTCCACAGCTGGGCTCGATGGTGCCACGCCAGGCAGCTTGCATGGTTTCCAATATCTCCAGA
AATGGCTCGCGAGTACTTTTTGCAACTCCACGACGCTGATCTGGCATCTACCACCATCGACAAGCACTAT
GCAATGCTGAATATGCTGCTGTCCCACTGTGGACTGCCTCCACTGTCAGATGACAAGTCCGTGAGCCTGG
CGATGCGGAGAATTAGAAGAGAGGCGGCCACTGAAAAGGGGGAACGGACAGGACAGGCGATACCTCTCCG
CTGGGACGACCTGAAACTGCTGGACGTACTCCTGAGTCGGAGCGAGCGCTTGGTCGATCTTCGGAACCGC
GCCTTCCTCTTCGTGGCCTATAATACCCTGATGCGGATGAGTGAGA
